Addgene plasmid #91612: pPN087
Purpose: Express sgRNA targeting human FES
Depositing lab: Lindy Barrett. Depositing organization: Broad Institute. Publication: A Scaled Framework for CRISPR Editing of Human Pluripotent Stem Cells to Study Psychiatric Disease. Hazelbaker DZ, Beccard A, Bara AM, Dabkowski N, Messana A, Mazzucato P, Lam D, Manning D, Eggan K, Barrett LE. Stem Cell Reports. 2017 Oct 10;9(4):1315-1327. doi: 10.1016/j.stemcr.2017.09.006. PubMed 29020615.
Backbone
  Vector backbone: pUC19-U6 promoter
  Vector type: CRISPR
Growth in bacteria
  Bacterial resistance: Ampicillin, 100 μg/mL
  Growth temperature: 37°C
  Growth strain: DH5alpha
  Copy number: High Copy
Gene/Insert
  Gene/Insert name: FES (alt name: NM_002005.3)
  gRNA/shRNA sequence: CCAAGCCAAGCGCAAGTACC
  Species: H. sapiens (human)
  Insert size (bp): 21
  Entrez Gene: FES (a.k.a. FPS)
  Promoter: U6
  Cloning method: Restriction Enzyme; 5′ cloning site BbsI (destroyed during cloning); 3′ cloning site BbsI (destroyed during cloning)
  Sequencing primers: 5′ M13F (-21)
Terms and licenses: Academic/Nonprofit Terms; Industry Terms: Not Available to Industry
How to cite: pPN087 was a gift from Lindy Barrett (Addgene plasmid # 91612 ; http://n2t.net/addgene:91612 ; RRID:Addgene_91612)
