[The description below was written by a language model from this plasmid's Addgene catalogue record and pLannotate feature annotations shown in this document.]
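Description:
pPN087 is a small (about 3.0 kb) CRISPR guide RNA expression plasmid built on a pUC19 backbone carrying a human U6 promoter. It is propagated in E. coli as a high-copy plasmid through the pUC-type ColE1/pMB1 origin and is selected with ampicillin via the β-lactamase (AmpR) gene and its native promoter. The remaining annotated elements are residual pUC19 sequences rather than functional parts of the payload: the lac promoter, operator and CAP binding site, fragments of lacZα, lacI, rop and bom, and a remnant of the multiple cloning site.

The functional cassette is a single sgRNA transcription unit. The U6 promoter, an RNA polymerase III promoter suited to producing short, defined, uncapped transcripts in mammalian cells, sits upstream of a roughly 20-nucleotide spacer targeting human FES (also known as FPS). The spacer is followed directly by the Streptococcus pyogenes Cas9 guide RNA scaffold. It was inserted as an oligonucleotide duplex between two BbsI sites, both of which were destroyed during cloning, as is usual for type IIS guide cloning.

The plasmid encodes no Cas9 and no mammalian selection marker or reporter, so the nuclease has to be supplied separately, and delivery would be by transient transfection rather than viral packaging. According to the record, the construct expresses an sgRNA against human FES. It comes from work establishing a scaled CRISPR editing framework in human pluripotent stem cells for studying genes linked to psychiatric disease.
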