Features (pLannotate 1.2.2; 13 found; start..end, strand, type, name):
      1..241     +  promoter       U6 promoter: RNA polymerase III promoter for human U6 snRNA
    271..346     +  misc_RNA       gRNA scaffold: guide RNA scaffold for the Streptococcus pyogenes CRISPR/Cas9 system
    395..411     -  protein_bind   lac operator: The lac repressor binds to the lac operator to inhibit transcription in E. coli. This inhibition can be relieved by adding lactose or isopropyl-β-D-thiogalactopyranoside (IPTG). lac repressor encoded by lacI
    419..449     -  promoter       lac promoter: promoter for the E. coli lac operon
    464..485     -  protein_bind   CAP binding site: CAP binding activates transcription in the presence of cAMP. E. coli catabolite activator protein
    498..590     -  CDS            lacI (fragment): lac repressor; lacI; The lac repressor binds to the lac operator to inhibit transcription in E. coli. This inhibition can be relieved by adding lactose or isopropyl-β-D-thiogalactopyranoside (IPTG).
    773..1361    -  rep_origin     ori: high-copy-number ColE1/pMB1/pBR322/pUC origin of replication
   1532..2392    -  CDS            AmpR: β-lactamase; bla; confers resistance to ampicillin, carbenicillin, and related antibiotics
   2393..2497    -  promoter       AmpR promoter: bla
   2592..2627    +  CDS            rop (fragment): Rop protein, which maintains plasmids at low copy number; rop
   2729..2828    +  misc_feature   bom (fragment): basis of mobility region from pBR322
   2834..2991    -  CDS            lacZα (fragment): LacZα fragment of β-galactosidase; lacZ fragment
   2988..3014    +  misc_feature   MCS (fragment): pUC18/19 multiple cloning site
>Addgene plasmid #91612 | pPN087 | addgene full sequence | sequence record 180333 | Addgene NGS Result
GAGGGCCTATTTCCCATGATTCCTTCATATTTGCATATACGATACAAGGCTGTTAGAGAGATAATTGGAA
TTAATTTGACTGTAAACACAAAGATATTAGTACAAAATACGTGACGTAGAAAGTAATAATTTCTTGGGTA
GTTTGCAGTTTTAAAATTATGTTTTAAAATGGACTATCATATGCTTACCGTAACTTGAAAGTATTTCGAT
TTCTTGGCTTTATATATCTTGTGGAAAGGACGAAACACCGCCAAGCCAAGCGCAAGTACCGTTTTAGAGC
TAGAAATAGCAAGTTAAAATAAGGCTAGTCCGTTATCAACTTGAAAAAGTGGCACCGAGTCGGTGCTTTT
TTAAGCTTGGCGTAATCATGGTCATAGCTGTTTCCTGTGTGAAATTGTTATCCGCTCACAATTCCACACA
ACATACGAGCCGGAAGCATAAAGTGTAAAGCCTGGGGTGCCTAATGAGTGAGCTAACTCACATTAATTGC
GTTGCGCTCACTGCCCGCTTTCCAGTCGGGAAACCTGTCGTGCCAGCTGCATTAATGAATCGGCCAACGC
GCGGGGAGAGGCGGTTTGCGTATTGGGCGCTCTTCCGCTTCCTCGCTCACTGACTCGCTGCGCTCGGTCG
TTCGGCTGCGGCGAGCGGTATCAGCTCACTCAAAGGCGGTAATACGGTTATCCACAGAATCAGGGGATAA
CGCAGGAAAGAACATGTGAGCAAAAGGCCAGCAAAAGGCCAGGAACCGTAAAAAGGCCGCGTTGCTGGCG
TTTTTCCATAGGCTCCGCCCCCCTGACGAGCATCACAAAAATCGACGCTCAAGTCAGAGGTGGCGAAACC
CGACAGGACTATAAAGATACCAGGCGTTTCCCCCTGGAAGCTCCCTCGTGCGCTCTCCTGTTCCGACCCT
GCCGCTTACCGGATACCTGTCCGCCTTTCTCCCTTCGGGAAGCGTGGCGCTTTCTCATAGCTCACGCTGT
AGGTATCTCAGTTCGGTGTAGGTCGTTCGCTCCAAGCTGGGCTGTGTGCACGAACCCCCCGTTCAGCCCG
ACCGCTGCGCCTTATCCGGTAACTATCGTCTTGAGTCCAACCCGGTAAGACACGACTTATCGCCACTGGC
AGCAGCCACTGGTAACAGGATTAGCAGAGCGAGGTATGTAGGCGGTGCTACAGAGTTCTTGAAGTGGTGG
CCTAACTACGGCTACACTAGAAGAACAGTATTTGGTATCTGCGCTCTGCTGAAGCCAGTTACCTTCGGAA
AAAGAGTTGGTAGCTCTTGATCCGGCAAACAAACCACCGCTGGTAGCGGTGGTTTTTTTGTTTGCAAGCA
GCAGATTACGCGCAGAAAAAAAGGATCTCAAGAAGATCCTTTGATCTTTTCTACGGGGTCTGACGCTCAG
TGGAACGAAAACTCACGTTAAGGGATTTTGGTCATGAGATTATCAAAAAGGATCTTCACCTAGATCCTTT
TAAATTAAAAATGAAGTTTTAAATCAATCTAAAGTATATATGAGTAAACTTGGTCTGACAGTTACCAATG
CTTAATCAGTGAGGCACCTATCTCAGCGATCTGTCTATTTCGTTCATCCATAGTTGCCTGACTCCCCGTC
GTGTAGATAACTACGATACGGGAGGGCTTACCATCTGGCCCCAGTGCTGCAATGATACCGCGAGACCCAC
GCTCACCGGCTCCAGATTTATCAGCAATAAACCAGCCAGCCGGAAGGGCCGAGCGCAGAAGTGGTCCTGC
AACTTTATCCGCCTCCATCCAGTCTATTAATTGTTGCCGGGAAGCTAGAGTAAGTAGTTCGCCAGTTAAT
AGTTTGCGCAACGTTGTTGCCATTGCTACAGGCATCGTGGTGTCACGCTCGTCGTTTGGTATGGCTTCAT
TCAGCTCCGGTTCCCAACGATCAAGGCGAGTTACATGATCCCCCATGTTGTGCAAAAAAGCGGTTAGCTC
CTTCGGTCCTCCGATCGTTGTCAGAAGTAAGTTGGCCGCAGTGTTATCACTCATGGTTATGGCAGCACTG
CATAATTCTCTTACTGTCATGCCATCCGTAAGATGCTTTTCTGTGACTGGTGAGTACTCAACCAAGTCAT
TCTGAGAATAGTGTATGCGGCGACCGAGTTGCTCTTGCCCGGCGTCAATACGGGATAATACCGCGCCACA
TAGCAGAACTTTAAAAGTGCTCATCATTGGAAAACGTTCTTCGGGGCGAAAACTCTCAAGGATCTTACCG
CTGTTGAGATCCAGTTCGATGTAACCCACTCGTGCACCCAACTGATCTTCAGCATCTTTTACTTTCACCA
GCGTTTCTGGGTGAGCAAAAACAGGAAGGCAAAATGCCGCAAAAAAGGGAATAAGGGCGACACGGAAATG
TTGAATACTCATACTCTTCCTTTTTCAATATTATTGAAGCATTTATCAGGGTTATTGTCTCATGAGCGGA
TACATATTTGAATGTATTTAGAAAAATAAACAAATAGGGGTTCCGCGCACATTTCCCCGAAAAGTGCCAC
CTGACGTCTAAGAAACCATTATTATCATGACATTAACCTATAAAAATAGGCGTATCACGAGGCCCTTTCG
TCTCGCGCGTTTCGGTGATGACGGTGAAAACCTCTGACACATGCAGCTCCCGGAGACGGTCACAGCTTGT
CTGTAAGCGGATGCCGGGAGCAGACAAGCCCGTCAGGGCGCGTCAGCGGGTGTTGGCGGGTGTCGGGGCT
GGCTTAACTATGCGGCATCAGAGCAGATTGTACTGAGAGTGCACCATATGCGGTGTGAAATACCGCACAG
ATGCGTAAGGAGAAAATACCGCATCAGGCGCCATTCGCCATTCAGGCTGCGCAACTGTTGGGAAGGGCGA
TCGGTGCGGGCCTCTTCGCTATTACGCCAGCTGGCGAAAGGGGGATGTGCTGCAAGGCGATTAAGTTGGG
TAACGCCAGGGTTTTCCCAGTCACGACGTTGTAAAACGACGGCCAGTGAATTCGAGCTCGGTACCCGGGG
ATCCGTTAATTAA
